Addgene plasmid #240296: pHnS KI;Sptbn4 Donor;3xV5 KO;Nfasc
Purpose: KI:Sptbn4 Donor:3xV5 KO:Nfasc
Depositing lab: Yuki Ogawa. Depositing organization: Baylor College of Medicine.
Backbone
  Vector backbone: pHnS
  Vector type: AAV
Growth in bacteria
  Bacterial resistance: Ampicillin, 100 μg/mL
  Growth temperature: 37°C
  Growth strain: NEB Stable
  Copy number: High Copy
Gene/Insert
  Gene/Insert name: KI gRNA for Sptbn4 (alt name: KO gRNAs for Nfasc)
  gRNA/shRNA sequence: KI gRNA for Sptbn4: AGCGTAGGGCCAGCGGGCGC, KO gRNAs for Nfasc: #1 ACGATCTCGGTGAGAGTAAA, #2 CATGTCCTGCAGCATGACGT, #3 ACTGCGGAAGTCGATCACCA
  Species: Other
  Mutation: NA
  Cloning method: Ligation Independent Cloning
Terms and licenses: Academic/Nonprofit Terms; Industry Terms: Not Available to Industry
How to cite: pHnS KI;Sptbn4 Donor;3xV5 KO;Nfasc was a gift from Yuki Ogawa (Addgene plasmid # 240296 ; http://n2t.net/addgene:240296 ; RRID:Addgene_240296)
