[The description below was written by a language model from this plasmid's Addgene catalogue record and pLannotate feature annotations shown in this document.]
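Description:
pHnS KI;Sptbn4 Donor;3xV5 KO;Nfasc is an AAV transfer plasmid built on the pHnS backbone that combines CRISPR knock-in tagging of one gene with knockout of another in a single vector. It is propagated in E. coli as a high-copy plasmid through a ColE1/pUC-type origin with ampicillin selection (AmpR under its own promoter), and it also carries an f1 phage origin. The recorded growth strain is a recombination-deficient one of the kind commonly used to keep repeat-containing AAV plasmids stable. AAV2 inverted terminal repeats flank the payload so that it can be packaged into recombinant AAV. One ITR is annotated in full, while the other is detected only as short fragments.

The payload is a set of guide RNA cassettes plus a donor tag. According to the record, one guide targets Sptbn4 for knock-in and three guides target Nfasc for knockout. The donor supplies a 3xV5 epitope tag, of which the annotation picks up only a fragment of V5 coding sequence near the downstream ITR. The feature table identifies human U6 and H1 RNA polymerase III promoters and two S. pyogenes guide scaffold (tracrRNA) segments. It therefore annotates fewer expression units than four guides would require, and the promoters driving the remaining guides are not identified. A single loxP site is also annotated, but its role is not stated.

No Cas9 coding sequence is annotated, so the nuclease must come from a separate source. The species is listed only as "Other". The design points to epitope tagging of the endogenous Sptbn4 product, so that it can be detected with V5, in cells where Nfasc is simultaneously disrupted.
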