Features (pLannotate 1.2.2; 16 found; start..end, strand, type, name):
     12..39      +  repeat_region  AAV2 ITR (fragment): inverted terminal repeat of adeno-associated virus serotype 2 inverted
     68..95      +  repeat_region  AAV2 ITR (fragment): inverted terminal repeat of adeno-associated virus serotype 2 inverted
    489..556     +  misc_RNA       tracrRNA (fragment): trans-activating CRISPR RNA for the Streptococcus pyogenes CRISPR/Cas9 system
    778..811     +  protein_bind   loxP: Cre-mediated recombination occurs in the 8-bp core sequence (GCATACAT). Cre recombinase
   1060..1297    +  promoter       U6 promoter: RNA polymerase III promoter for human U6 snRNA
   1455..1669    +  promoter       H1 promoter: human H1 RNA promoter
   1695..1787    +  ncRNA          tracrRNA: Accession: RF02348 - Trans-activating crRNA
   1938..1960    +  CDS            V5 tag (fragment): epitope tag from simian virus 5
   2041..2181    +  repeat_region  AAV2 ITR: inverted terminal repeat of adeno-associated virus serotype 2 inverted
   2186..2237    -  misc_feature   bom (fragment): basis of mobility region from pBR322
   2256..2711    +  rep_origin     f1 ori (sequence partly withheld): f1 bacteriophage origin of replication; arrow indicates direction of (+) strand synthesis
   2712..2761    -  misc_feature   bom (fragment): basis of mobility region from pBR322
   2863..2898    -  CDS            rop (fragment): Rop protein, which maintains plasmids at low copy number; rop
   2993..3097    +  promoter       AmpR promoter: bla
   3098..3958    +  CDS            AmpR: β-lactamase; bla; confers resistance to ampicillin, carbenicillin, and related antibiotics
   4129..4717    +  rep_origin     ori: high-copy-number ColE1/pMB1/pBR322/pUC origin of replication
>Addgene plasmid #240296 | pHnS KI;Sptbn4 Donor;3xV5 KO;Nfasc | addgene full sequence | sequence record 478298 | Addgene NGS Result
CCTGCAGGCAGCTGCGCGCTCGCTCGCTCACTGAGGCCGCCCGGGCGTCGGGCGACCTTTGGTCGCCCGG
CCTCAGTGAGCGAGCGAGCGCGCAGAGAGGGAGTGGCCAACTCCATCACTAGGGGTTCCTGCGGCCGCCG
GTAGGTCCCTCGACGTTAACCGTGACCGAGCTTGTCTGCCCGCGCAGTCCACTAGACAGACGCGCAGAGG
TCGGGCGGGCCTAGGGCCAATTTCCCATGGTTCCCTTCATTTGCATATATGATGTAATAAGGTTATGGAG
ACTATTAAACTTAGCCCTAATCAAACTATATGATGATAATGTGTGTGGTACAAAAGGTCATAACTTATTA
TATACTTTGAAACTTAAAAAAGGGTTACAGTTTAGTCACCATAACTGTAAAATTTTTTCTATTCTTAGCT
TTATATAGTTCTTGAGAGGCCATGTTTATGACGATCTCGGTGAGAGTAAAGTTTAAGAGCTAAGCTGGAA
ACAGCATAGCAAGTTTAAATAAGGCTAGTCCGTTATCAACTTGAAAAAGTGGCACCGAGTCGGTGCTTTT
TTTCCAGTCTGACTATCACGATGGATCCGACGCGCCATCTCTAGGCCCGCGCCGGCCCCCTCGCACGGAC
TTGTGGGAGAAGCTCGGCTACTCCCCTGCCCCGGTTAATTTGCATATAATATTTCCTAGTAACTATAGAG
GCTTAATGTGCGATAAAAGACAGATAATCTGTTCTTTTTAATACTAGCTACATTTTACATGATAGGCTTG
GATTTCTATAACTTCGTATAGCATACATTATACGAAGTTATAAACAGCACAAAAGGAAACTCACCCTAAC
TGTAAAGTAATTGTGTGTTTTGAGACTATAAGTATCCCTTGGAGAACCACCTTGTTGCATGTCCTGCAGC
ATGACGTGTTTGAGAGCTAAGCAGAAAGCTGCATAGCAAGTTCAAATAAGGCTAGTCCGTACACAACTTG
AAAAAGTGGCAGCCGAGTCGGCTGCTTTTTTTGCTCGAATCTACACTCAGCTATGGCGCGCCCCAAGGTC
GGGCAGGAAGAGGGCCTATTTCCCATGATTCCTTCATATTTGCATATACGATACAAGGCTGTTAGAGAGA
TAATTGGAATTAATTTGACTGTAAACACAAAGATATTAGTACAAAATACGTGACGTAGAAAGTAATAATT
TCTTGGGTAGTTTGCAGTTTTAAAATTATGTTTTAAAATGGACTATCATATGCTTACCGTAACTTGAAAG
TATTTCGATTTCTTGGCTTTATATATCTTGTGGAAAGCCAGAAACATGACTGCGGAAGTCGATCACCAGT
TTCAGAGCTAAGCACAAGAGTGCATAGCAAGTTGAAATAAGGCTAGTCCGTTTACAACTTGAAAAAGTGG
CACCCGAGTCGGGTGCTTTTTTTCTCGAGTACTAGGATCCATTAGGCGGTCTAGGAACGCTGACGTCATC
AACCCGCTCCAAGGAATCGCGGGCCCAGTGTCACTAGGCGGGAACACCCAGCGCGCGTGCGCCCTGGCAG
GAAGATGGCTGTGAGGGACAGGGGAGTGGCGCCCTGCAATATTTGCATGTCGCTATGTGTTCTGGGAAAT
CACCATAAACGTGAAATGTCTTTGGATTTGGGAATCTTATAAGTTCTGTATGAGACCACCACCGAGCGTA
GGGCCAGCGGGCGCGTTTAAGAGCTAAGCTCAGAAGAGCATAGCAAGTTTAAATAAGGCTAGTCCGTACT
CAACTTGAAAAAGTGGCAGCCGAGTCGGCTGCTTTTTTTGGTCTGAGACGCCGCGCCGGCGCCCGCTGGC
CCTACGCTCTCGAGAGGAAAACCTATACCGAACCCCCTCCTTGGACTTGATAGTACTCAGCAGCAGGGTA
AGCCCATTCCAAACCCACTTCTCGGTCTGGATAGCACACAGCAACAAGGTAAGCCTATCCCTAACCCTCT
GTTGGGCCTGGACTCCACGTAGGGGATCCCCGGCGCCCGCTGGCCCTACGCTCACGCGTGTGTCTAGACT
GCGCGGCCGCAGGAACCCCTAGTGATGGAGTTGGCCACTCCCTCTCTGCGCGCTCGCTCGCTCACTGAGG
CCGGGCGACCAAAGGTCGCCCGACGCCCGGGCTTTGCCCGGGCGGCCTCAGTGAGCGAGCGAGCGCGCAG
CTGCCTGCAGGGGCGCCTGATGCGGTATTTTCTCCTTACGCATCTGTGCGGTATTTCACACCGCATA
[95 nt withheld, positions 2238-2332]
T
[46 nt withheld, positions 2334-2379]
C
[141 nt withheld, positions 2381-2521]
CCTTTGACGTTGGAGTCCACGTTCTTT
[37 nt withheld, positions 2549-2585]
ACTCTATCTCGGGCTATTCTTTTGATTTATAAGGGATTTTGCCGATTTCGGTCTATTGGTTAAAAAATGA
GCTGATTTAACAAAAATTTAACGCGAATTTTAACAAAATATTAACGTTTACAATTTTATGGTGCACTCTC
AGTACAATCTGCTCTGATGCCGCATAGTTAAGCCAGCCCCGACACCCGCCAACACCCGCTGACGCGCCCT
GACGGGCTTGTCTGCTCCCGGCATCCGCTTACAGACAAGCTGTGACCGTCTCCGGGAGCTGCATGTGTCA
GAGGTTTTCACCGTCATCACCGAAACGCGCGAGACGAAAGGGCCTCGTGATACGCCTATTTTTATAGGTT
AATGTCATGATAATAATGGTTTCTTAGACGTCAGGTGGCACTTTTCGGGGAAATGTGCGCGGAACCCCTA
TTTGTTTATTTTTCTAAATACATTCAAATATGTATCCGCTCATGAGACAATAACCCTGATAAATGCTTCA
ATAATATTGAAAAAGGAAGAGTATGAGTATTCAACATTTCCGTGTCGCCCTTATTCCCTTTTTTGCGGCA
TTTTGCCTTCCTGTTTTTGCTCACCCAGAAACGCTGGTGAAAGTAAAAGATGCTGAAGATCAGTTGGGTG
CACGAGTGGGTTACATCGAACTGGATCTCAACAGCGGTAAGATCCTTGAGAGTTTTCGCCCCGAAGAACG
TTTTCCAATGATGAGCACTTTTAAAGTTCTGCTATGTGGCGCGGTATTATCCCGTATTGACGCCGGGCAA
GAGCAACTCGGTCGCCGCATACACTATTCTCAGAATGACTTGGTTGAGTACTCACCAGTCACAGAAAAGC
ATCTTACGGATGGCATGACAGTAAGAGAATTATGCAGTGCTGCCATAACCATGAGTGATAACACTGCGGC
CAACTTACTTCTGACAACGATCGGAGGACCGAAGGAGCTAACCGCTTTTTTGCACAACATGGGGGATCAT
GTAACTCGCCTTGATCGTTGGGAACCGGAGCTGAATGAAGCCATACCAAACGACGAGCGTGACACCACGA
TGCCTGTAGCAATGGCAACAACGTTGCGCAAACTATTAACTGGCGAACTACTTACTCTAGCTTCCCGGCA
ACAATTAATAGACTGGATGGAGGCGGATAAAGTTGCAGGACCACTTCTGCGCTCGGCCCTTCCGGCTGGC
TGGTTTATTGCTGATAAATCTGGAGCCGGTGAGCGTGGGTCTCGCGGTATCATTGCAGCACTGGGGCCAG
ATGGTAAGCCCTCCCGTATCGTAGTTATCTACACGACGGGGAGTCAGGCAACTATGGATGAACGAAATAG
ACAGATCGCTGAGATAGGTGCCTCACTGATTAAGCATTGGTAACTGTCAGACCAAGTTTACTCATATATA
CTTTAGATTGATTTAAAACTTCATTTTTAATTTAAAAGGATCTAGGTGAAGATCCTTTTTGATAATCTCA
TGACCAAAATCCCTTAACGTGAGTTTTCGTTCCACTGAGCGTCAGACCCCGTAGAAAAGATCAAAGGATC
TTCTTGAGATCCTTTTTTTCTGCGCGTAATCTGCTGCTTGCAAACAAAAAAACCACCGCTACCAGCGGTG
GTTTGTTTGCCGGATCAAGAGCTACCAACTCTTTTTCCGAAGGTAACTGGCTTCAGCAGAGCGCAGATAC
CAAATACTGTTCTTCTAGTGTAGCCGTAGTTAGGCCACCACTTCAAGAACTCTGTAGCACCGCCTACATA
CCTCGCTCTGCTAATCCTGTTACCAGTGGCTGCTGCCAGTGGCGATAAGTCGTGTCTTACCGGGTTGGAC
TCAAGACGATAGTTACCGGATAAGGCGCAGCGGTCGGGCTGAACGGGGGGTTCGTGCACACAGCCCAGCT
TGGAGCGAACGACCTACACCGAACTGAGATACCTACAGCGTGAGCTATGAGAAAGCGCCACGCTTCCCGA
AGGGAGAAAGGCGGACAGGTATCCGGTAAGCGGCAGGGTCGGAACAGGAGAGCGCACGAGGGAGCTTCCA
GGGGGAAACGCCTGGTATCTTTATAGTCCTGTCGGGTTTCGCCACCTCTGACTTGAGCGTCGATTTTTGT
GATGCTCGTCAGGGGGGCGGAGCCTATGGAAAAACGCCAGCAACGCGGCCTTTTTACGGTTCCTGGCCTT
TTGCTGGCCTTTTGCTCACATGT
